>Addgene plasmid #19538 | pcDNA5/FRT/TO HIS HSPA1L | addgene full sequence | sequence record 178030 | Addgene NGS Result
GACGGATCGGGAGATCTCCCGATCCCCTATGGTGCACTCTCAGTACAATCTGCTCTGATGCCGCATAGTT
AAGCCAGTATCTGCTCCCTGCTTGTGTGTTGGAGGTCGCTGAGTAGTGCGCGAGCAAAATTTAAGCTACA
ACAAGGCAAGGCTTGACCGACAATTGCATGAAGAATCTGCTTAGGGTTAGGCGTTTTGCGCTGCTTCGCG
ATGTACGGGCCAGATATACGCGTTGACATTGATTATTGACTAGTTATTAATAGTAATCAATTACGGGGTC
ATTAGTTCATAGCCCATATATGGAGTTCCGCGTTACATAACTTACGGTAAATGGCCCGCCTGGCTGACCG
CCCAACGACCCCCGCCCATTGACGTCAATAATGACGTATGTTCCCATAGTAACGCCAATAGGGACTTTCC
ATTGACGTCAATGGGTGGAGTATTTACGGTAAACTGCCCACTTGGCAGTACATCAAGTGTATCATATGCC
AAGTACGCCCCCTATTGACGTCAATGACGGTAAATGGCCCGCCTGGCATTATGCCCAGTACATGACCTTA
TGGGACTTTCCTACTTGGCAGTACATCTACGTATTAGTCATCGCTATTACCATGGTGATGCGGTTTTGGC
AGTACATCAATGGGCGTGGATAGCGGTTTGACTCACGGGGATTTCCAAGTCTCCACCCCATTGACGTCAA
TGGGAGTTTGTTTTGGCACCAAAATCAACGGGACTTTCCAAAATGTCGTAACAACTCCGCCCCATTGACG
CAAATGGGCGGTAGGCGTGTACGGTGGGAGGTCTATATAAGCAGAGCTCTCCCTATCAGTGATAGAGATC
TCCCTATCAGTGATAGAGATCGTCGACGAGCTCGTTTAGTGAACCGTCAGATCGCCTGGAGACGCCATCC
ACGCTGTTTTGACCTCCATAGAAGACACCGGGACCGATCCAGCCTCCGGACTCTAGCGTTTAAACTTAAG
CTTCTGCAGACCATGCATCATCACCATCACCATGGATCCACTAGTCCAGTGTGGTGGAATTCTGCAGATA
TCACCATGGCTACTGCCAAGGGAATCGCCATAGGCATCGACCTGGGCACCACCTACTCCTGTGTGGGGGT
GTTCCAGCACGGCAAGGTGGAGATCATCGCCAACGACCAGGGCAACCGCACCACCCCCAGCTACGTGGCC
TTCACAGACACCGAGCGGCTCATTGGGGATGCGGCCAAGAACCAGGTAGCAATGAATCCCCAGAACACTG
TTTTTGATGCTAAACGTCTGATCGGCAGGAAATTTAATGATCCTGTTGTACAAGCAGATATGAAACTTTG
GCCTTTTCAAGTGATTAATGAAGGAGGCAAGCCCAAAGTCCTTGTGTCCTACAAAGGGGAGAATAAAGCT
TTCTACCCTGAGGAAATCTCTTCGATGGTATTGACTAAGTTGAAGGAGACTGCTGAGGCCTTTTTGGGCC
ACCCTGTCACCAATGCAGTGATTACCGTGCCAGCCTATTTCAATGACTCTCAACGTCAGGCTACTAAGGA
TGCAGGTGTGATTGCTGGACTTAATGTGCTAAGAATCATCAATGAGCCCACGGCTGCTGCCATTGCCTAT
GGTTTAGATAAAGGAGGTCAAGGAGAACGACATGTCCTGATTTTTGATCTGGGTGGAGGCACATTTGATG
TGTCAATTCTGACCATAGATGATGGGATTTTTGAGGTAAAGGCCACTGCTGGGGACACTCACCTGGGTGG
GGAGGACTTTGACAACAGGCTTGTGAGCCACTTCGTGGAGGAGTTCAAGAGGAAACACAAAAAGGACATC
AGCCAGAACAAGCGAGCCGTGAGGCGGCTGCGCACCGCCTGCGAGAGGGCCAAGAGGACCCTGTCGTCCA
GCACCCAGGCCAACCTAGAAATTGATTCACTTTATGAAGGCATTGACTTCTATACATCCATCACCAGAGC
TCGATTTGAAGAGTTGTGTGCAGACCTGTTTAGGGGTACCCTGGAGCCTGTAGAAAAAGCGCTTCGGGAT
GCCAAGATGGATAAGGCTAAAATCCATGACATTGTTTTAGTAGGGGGCTCCACCCGCATCCCCAAGGTGC
AGCGGCTGCTTCAGGACTACTTCAATGGACGTGATCTCAACAAGAGCATCAACCCTGATGAGGCCGTAGC
ATATGGGGCTGCGGTACAAGCAGCCATCCTGATGGGGGACAAGTCTGAGAAGGTACAGGACCTGCTGCTG
CTGGACGTGGCTCCCCTGTCCCTGGGGCTGGAGACGGCTGGGGGCGTGATGACTGCCCTGATAAAGCGCA
ACTCCACCATCCCCACCAAGCAGACACAGATTTTCACCACCTACTCTGACAACCAACCCGGGGTGCTGAT
CCAGGTGTATGAGGGCGAGAGGGCCATGACAAAGGACAACAACCTGCTGGGGCGGTTTGACCTGACTGGA
ATCCCTCCAGCACCCAGGGGAGTTCCTCAGATCGAGGTGACGTTTGACATTGATGCCAATGGTATTCTCA
ATGTCACAGCCACGGACAAGAGCACCGGCAAGGTGAACAAGATCACCATCACCAATGACAAGGGCCGCCT
GAGCAAGGAGGAGATTGAGCGCATGGTTCTGGATGCTGAGAAATATAAAGCTGAAGATGAGGTCCAGAGG
GAGAAAATTGCTGCAAAGAATGCCTTAGAATCCTATGCTTTTAACATGAAGAGTGTTGTGAGTGATGAAG
GTTTGAAGGGCAAGATTAGTGAGTCTGATAAAAATAAAATATTGGATAAATGCAACGAGCTCCTTTCGTG
GCTGGAGGTCAATCAACTGGCAGAGAAAGATGAGTTTGATCATAAGAGAAAGGAATTGGAGCAGATGTGT
AACCCTATCATCACAAAACTCTACCAAGGAGGATGCACTGGGCCTGCCTGCGGAACAGGGTATGTGCCTG
GAAGGCCTGCCACAGGCCCCCACAATTGAAGAAGTAGATTAAGCGGCCGCTCGAGTCTAGAGGGCCCGTT
TAAACCCGCTGATCAGCCTCGACTGTGCCTTCTAGTTGCCAGCCATCTGTTGTTTGCCCCTCCCCCGTGC
CTTCCTTGACCCTGGAAGGTGCCACTCCCACTGTCCTTTCCTAATAAAATGAGGAAATTGCATCGCATTG
TCTGAGTAGGTGTCATTCTATTCTGGGGGGTGGGGTGGGGCAGGACAGCAAGGGGGAGGATTGGGAAGAC
AATAGCAGGCATGCTGGGGATGCGGTGGGCTCTATGGCTTCTGAGGCGGAAAGAACCAGCTGGGGCTCTA
GGGGGTATCCCC
[124 nt withheld, positions 3303-3426]
C
[91 nt withheld, positions 3428-3518]
AGGGTGATGGTTCACGTACCTAGAAGTTCCTATTCCGAAGTTCCTATTCTCTAGAAAGTATAGGAACTTC
CTTGGCCAAAAAGCCTGAACTCACCGCGACGTCTGTCGAGAAGTTTCTGATCGAAAAGTTCGACAGCGTC
TCCGACCTGATGCAGCTCTCGGAGGGCGAAGAATCTCGTGCTTTCAGCTTCGATGTAGGAGGGCGTGGAT
ATGTCCTGCGGGTAAATAGCTGCGCCGATGGTTTCTACAAAGATCGTTATGTTTATCGGCACTTTGCATC
GGCCGCGCTCCCGATTCCGGAAGTGCTTGACATTGGGGAATTCAGCGAGAGCCTGACCTATTGCATCTCC
CGCCGTGCACAGGGTGTCACGTTGCAAGACCTGCCTGAAACCGAACTGCCCGCTGTTCTGCAGCCGGTCG
CGGAGGCCATGGATGCGATCGCTGCGGCCGATCTTAGCCAGACGAGCGGGTTCGGCCCATTCGGACCGCA
AGGAATCGGTCAATACACTACATGGCGTGATTTCATATGCGCGATTGCTGATCCCCATGTGTATCACTGG
CAAACTGTGATGGACGACACCGTCAGTGCGTCCGTCGCGCAGGCTCTCGATGAGCTGATGCTTTGGGCCG
AGGACTGCCCCGAAGTCCGGCACCTCGTGCACGCGGATTTCGGCTCCAACAATGTCCTGACGGACAATGG
CCGCATAACAGCGGTCATTGACTGGAGCGAGGCGATGTTCGGGGATTCCCAATACGAGGTCGCCAACATC
TTCTTCTGGAGGCCGTGGTTGGCTTGTATGGAGCAGCAGACGCGCTACTTCGAGCGGAGGCATCCGGAGC
TTGCAGGATCGCCGCGGCTCCGGGCGTATATGCTCCGCATTGGTCTTGACCAACTCTATCAGAGCTTGGT
TGACGGCAATTTCGATGATGCAGCTTGGGCGCAGGGTCGATGCGACGCAATCGTCCGATCCGGAGCCGGG
ACTGTCGGGCGTACACAAATCGCCCGCAGAAGCGCGGCCGTCTGGACCGATGGCTGTGTAGAAGTACTCG
CCGATAGTGGAAACCGACGCCCCAGCACTCGTCCGAGGGCAAAGGAATAGCACGTACTACGAGATTTCGA
TTCCACCGCCGCCTTCTATGAAAGGTTGGGCTTCGGAATCGTTTTCCGGGACGCCGGCTGGATGATCCTC
CAGCGCGGGGATCTCATGCTGGAGTTCTTCGCCCACCCCAACTTGTTTATTGCAGCTTATAATGGTTACA
AATAAAGCAATAGCATCACAAATTTCACAAATAAAGCATTTTTTTCACTGCATTCTAGTTGTGGTTTGTC
CAAACTCATCAATGTATCTTATCATGTCTGTATACCGTCGACCTCTAGCTAGAGCTTGGCGTAATCATGG
TCATAGCTGTTTCCTGTGTGAAATTGTTATCCGCTCACAATTCCACACAACATACGAGCCGGAAGCATAA
AGTGTAAAGCCTGGGGTGCCTAATGAGTGAGCTAACTCACATTAATTGCGTTGCGCTCACTGCCCGCTTT
CCAGTCGGGAAACCTGTCGTGCCAGCTGCATTAATGAATCGGCCAACGCGCGGGGAGAGGCGGTTTGCGT
ATTGGGCGCTCTTCCGCTTCCTCGCTCACTGACTCGCTGCGCTCGGTCGTTCGGCTGCGGCGAGCGGTAT
CAGCTCACTCAAAGGCGGTAATACGGTTATCCACAGAATCAGGGGATAACGCAGGAAAGAACATGTGAGC
AAAAGGCCAGCAAAAGGCCAGGAACCGTAAAAAGGCCGCGTTGCTGGCGTTTTTCCATAGGCTCCGCCCC
CCTGACGAGCATCACAAAAATCGACGCTCAAGTCAGAGGTGGCGAAACCCGACAGGACTATAAAGATACC
AGGCGTTTCCCCCTGGAAGCTCCCTCGTGCGCTCTCCTGTTCCGACCCTGCCGCTTACCGGATACCTGTC
CGCCTTTCTCCCTTCGGGAAGCGTGGCGCTTTCTCATAGCTCACGCTGTAGGTATCTCAGTTCGGTGTAG
GTCGTTCGCTCCAAGCTGGGCTGTGTGCACGAACCCCCCGTTCAGCCCGACCGCTGCGCCTTATCCGGTA
ACTATCGTCTTGAGTCCAACCCGGTAAGACACGACTTATCGCCACTGGCAGCAGCCACTGGTAACAGGAT
TAGCAGAGCGAGGTATGTAGGCGGTGCTACAGAGTTCTTGAAGTGGTGGCCTAACTACGGCTACACTAGA
AGAACAGTATTTGGTATCTGCGCTCTGCTGAAGCCAGTTACCTTCGGAAAAAGAGTTGGTAGCTCTTGAT
CCGGCAAACAAACCACCGCTGGTAGCGGTGGTTTTTTTGTTTGCAAGCAGCAGATTACGCGCAGAAAAAA
AGGATCTCAAGAAGATCCTTTGATCTTTTCTACGGGGTCTGACGCTCAGTGGAACGAAAACTCACGTTAA
GGGATTTTGGTCATGAGATTATCAAAAAGGATCTTCACCTAGATCCTTTTAAATTAAAAATGAAGTTTTA
AATCAATCTAAAGTATATATGAGTAAACTTGGTCTGACAGTTACCAATGCTTAATCAGTGAGGCACCTAT
CTCAGCGATCTGTCTATTTCGTTCATCCATAGTTGCCTGACTCCCCGTCGTGTAGATAACTACGATACGG
GAGGGCTTACCATCTGGCCCCAGTGCTGCAATGATACCGCGAGACCCACGCTCACCGGCTCCAGATTTAT
CAGCAATAAACCAGCCAGCCGGAAGGGCCGAGCGCAGAAGTGGTCCTGCAACTTTATCCGCCTCCATCCA
GTCTATTAATTGTTGCCGGGAAGCTAGAGTAAGTAGTTCGCCAGTTAATAGTTTGCGCAACGTTGTTGCC
ATTGCTACAGGCATCGTGGTGTCACGCTCGTCGTTTGGTATGGCTTCATTCAGCTCCGGTTCCCAACGAT
CAAGGCGAGTTACATGATCCCCCATGTTGTGCAAAAAAGCGGTTAGCTCCTTCGGTCCTCCGATCGTTGT
CAGAAGTAAGTTGGCCGCAGTGTTATCACTCATGGTTATGGCAGCACTGCATAATTCTCTTACTGTCATG
CCATCCGTAAGATGCTTTTCTGTGACTGGTGAGTACTCAACCAAGTCATTCTGAGAATAGTGTATGCGGC
GACCGAGTTGCTCTTGCCCGGCGTCAATACGGGATAATACCGCGCCACATAGCAGAACTTTAAAAGTGCT
CATCATTGGAAAACGTTCTTCGGGGCGAAAACTCTCAAGGATCTTACCGCTGTTGAGATCCAGTTCGATG
TAACCCACTCGTGCACCCAACTGATCTTCAGCATCTTTTACTTTCACCAGCGTTTCTGGGTGAGCAAAAA
CAGGAAGGCAAAATGCCGCAAAAAAGGGAATAAGGGCGACACGGAAATGTTGAATACTCATACTCTTCCT
TTTTCAATATTATTGAAGCATTTATCAGGGTTATTGTCTCATGAGCGGATACATATTTGAATGTATTTAG
AAAAATAAACAAATAGGGGTTCCGCGCACATTTCCCCGAAAAGTGCCACCTGACGTC
Features (pLannotate 1.2.2; 21 found; start..end, strand, type, name):
     28..80      -  misc_feature   bom (fragment): basis of mobility region from pBR322
    235..614     +  enhancer       CMV enhancer: human cytomegalovirus immediate early enhancer
    615..818     +  promoter       CMV promoter: human cytomegalovirus (CMV) immediate early promoter
    820..839     +  promoter       PLtetO-1 promoter (fragment): modified phage lambda PL promoter with tet operator sites (Lutz and Bujard, 1997)
    841..860     +  promoter       PLtetO-1 promoter (fragment): modified phage lambda PL promoter with tet operator sites (Lutz and Bujard, 1997)
    868..901     +  promoter       TRE3GV promoter (fragment): 3rd-generation Tet-responsive promoter that can be activated by binding of Tet-On® 3G, optimized for retroviral and lentiviral vectors
   1056..2960    +  CDS            HSPA1L: HS71L_HUMAN - Experimental evidence at protein level: Swiss-Prot protein existence level 1. Molecular chaperone implicated in a wide variety of cellular processes, including protection of the proteome from stress, folding and transport of newly synthesized polypeptides, activation of proteolysis of misfolded proteins and the formation and dissociation of protein complexes. Plays a pivotal role in the protein quality control system, ensuring the correct folding of proteins, the re-folding of misfolded proteins and controlling the targeting of proteins for subsequent degradation. This is achieve
   3033..3257    +  polyA_signal   bGH poly(A) signal: bovine growth hormone polyadenylation signal
   3261..3282    +  promoter       SV40 promoter (fragment): SV40 enhancer and early promoter
   3303..3536    +  rep_origin     f1 ori (fragment) (sequence partly withheld): f1 bacteriophage origin of replication; arrow indicates direction of (+) strand synthesis
   3541..3588    +  protein_bind   FRT: FLP-mediated recombination occurs in the 8-bp core sequence TCTAGAAA (Turan and Bode, 2011). FLP recombinase from the Saccharomyces cerevisiae 2μ plasmid
   3596..4618    +  CDS            HygR: aminoglycoside phosphotransferase from E. coli; aph(4)-Ia; confers resistance to hygromycin
   4628..4753    +  CDS            ble (fragment): BLE_KLEPN - Experimental evidence at protein level: Swiss-Prot protein existence level 1. Binding protein with a strong affinity to the bleomycin family of antibiotics. Binds to CL990; an antimitotic-antibiotic compound. From Klebsiella pneumoniae.
   4748..4869    +  polyA_signal   SV40 poly(A) signal: SV40 polyadenylation signal
   4942..4958    -  protein_bind   lac operator: The lac repressor binds to the lac operator to inhibit transcription in E. coli. This inhibition can be relieved by adding lactose or isopropyl-β-D-thiogalactopyranoside (IPTG). lac repressor encoded by lacI
   4966..4996    -  promoter       lac promoter: promoter for the E. coli lac operon
   5011..5032    -  protein_bind   CAP binding site: CAP binding activates transcription in the presence of cAMP. E. coli catabolite activator protein
   5045..5137    -  CDS            lacI (fragment): lac repressor; lacI; The lac repressor binds to the lac operator to inhibit transcription in E. coli. This inhibition can be relieved by adding lactose or isopropyl-β-D-thiogalactopyranoside (IPTG).
   5320..5908    -  rep_origin     ori: high-copy-number ColE1/pMB1/pBR322/pUC origin of replication
   6079..6939    -  CDS            AmpR: β-lactamase; bla; confers resistance to ampicillin, carbenicillin, and related antibiotics
   6940..7044    -  promoter       AmpR promoter: bla
