[The description below was written by a language model from this plasmid's Addgene catalogue record and pLannotate feature annotations shown in this document.]
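Description:
pcDNA5/FRT/TO HIS HSPA1L is a mammalian expression plasmid built on the Invitrogen pcDNA5/FRT/TO backbone and carrying the human HSPA1L gene (heat shock 70 kDa protein 1-like, also known as HSP70-HOM or hum70t), a member of the HSP70 chaperone family. It is maintained in E. coli as a high-copy plasmid through a ColE1/pUC-type origin with ampicillin resistance (AmpR). The roughly 2 kb insert was cloned between EcoRV and NotI sites, downstream of a backbone-encoded N-terminal His tag. That tag is listed in the catalogue but is not separately annotated in the feature table.

Expression is driven by the CMV immediate-early enhancer and promoter. Directly after the promoter come two short sequences annotated as tet operator-containing fragments. In cells expressing the Tet repressor these operators keep transcription off until tetracycline or doxycycline is added; in cells lacking the repressor the promoter acts constitutively. The transcript is terminated by the bovine growth hormone polyadenylation signal. Further downstream, an FRT site lies immediately upstream of a hygromycin resistance coding sequence followed by an SV40 poly(A) signal. No intact promoter is annotated in front of HygR. This fits the usual design, in which FLP-mediated recombination into a genomic FRT site in a suitable host line supplies the elements needed for hygromycin selection, giving isogenic, single-copy stable integrants.

The plasmid belongs to a human HSPH/HSPA/DNAJ chaperone expression library. The depositor cautions that inserts were amplified from a pooled reference RNA from ten cell lines and verified only for gene identity, so polymorphisms with possible functional consequences may be present.
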