Addgene plasmid #19538: pcDNA5/FRT/TO HIS HSPA1L
Depositing lab: Harm Kampinga. Depositing organization: University Medical Center Groningen. Publication: Computational analysis of the human HSPH/HSPA/DNAJ family and cloning of a human HSPH/HSPA/DNAJ expression library. Hageman J, Kampinga HH. Cell Stress Chaperones. 2009 Jan;14(1):1-21. doi: 10.1007/s12192-008-0060-2. Epub 2008 Aug 7. PubMed 18686016.
Backbone
  Vector backbone: pcDNA5/FRT/TO
  Backbone manufacturer: Invitrogen
  Backbone size w/o insert (bp): 5137
  Vector type: Mammalian Expression
  Selectable markers: Hygromycin
Growth in bacteria
  Bacterial resistance: Ampicillin, 100 μg/mL
  Growth temperature: 37°C
  Growth strain: DH5alpha
  Copy number: High Copy
Gene/Insert
  Gene/Insert name: heat shock 70kDa protein 1-like (alt names: HSPA1L; HSP70T; hum70t; HSP70-1L; HSP70-HOM)
  Species: H. sapiens (human)
  Insert size (bp): 1988
  Entrez Gene: HSPA1L (a.k.a. HSP70-1L, HSP70-HOM, HSP70T, hum70t)
  Tag / fusion protein: His (N terminal on backbone)
  Cloning method: Restriction Enzyme; 5′ cloning site EcoRV (not destroyed); 3′ cloning site NotI (not destroyed)
  Sequencing primers: 5′ LNCX; 3′ BGH-rev
Terms and licenses: Academic/Nonprofit Terms; Industry Terms: Not Available to Industry
Depositor comments: Part of the HSP70 gene family Disclaimer: For cloning the various HSP genes, the Stratagene reference RNA for cDNA synthesis was used and genes were amplified from this mixture that originates from 10 different cell lines from different somatic origin and ultimately coming from 10 different individuals. This strategy was used to maximize the chance for the presence of individual HSP transcripts. Users must be aware that this mixture thus represents 20 complete haploid genomes, meaning that for each individual gene there might be polymorphisms that could potentially have functional consequences. The library was sequence verified only for the presence of the correct gene.
How to cite: pcDNA5/FRT/TO HIS HSPA1L was a gift from Harm Kampinga (Addgene plasmid # 19538 ; http://n2t.net/addgene:19538 ; RRID:Addgene_19538)
