>Addgene plasmid #19538 | pcDNA5/FRT/TO HIS HSPA1L | addgene partial sequence | sequence record 178027 | LNCX 5'-AGCTCGTTTAGTGAACCGTCAGATC-3'
CGCTGTTTTGACCTCCATAGAAGACACCGGGACCGATCCAGCCTCCGGACTCTAGCGTTTAAACTTAAGC
TTCTGCAGACCATGCATCATCACCATCACCATGGATCCACTAGTCCAGTGTGGTGGAATTCTGCAGATAT
CACCATGGCTACTGCCAAGGGAATCGCCATAGGCATCGACCTGGGCACCACCTACTCCTGTGTGGGGGTG
TTCCAGCACGGCAAGGTGGAGATCATCGCCAACGACCAGGGCAACCGCACCACCCCCAGCTACGTGGCCT
TCACAGACACCGAGCGGCTCATTGGGGATGCGGCCAAGAACCAGGTAGCAATGAATCCCCAGAACACTGT
TTTTGATGCTAAACGTCTGATCGGCAGGAAATTTAATGATCCTGTTGTACAAGCAGATATGAAACTTTGG
CCTTTTCAAGTGATTAATGAAGGAGGCAAGCCCAAAGTCCTTGTGTCCTACAAAGGGGAGAATAAAGCTT
TCTACCCTGAGGAAATCTCTTCGATGGTATTGACTAAGTTGAAGGAGACTGCTGAGGCCTTTTTGGGCCA
CCCTGTCACCAATGCAGTGATTACCGTGCCAGCCTATTTC
